>Addgene plasmid #45501 | pcDNA3.1-Flag-PGC-1alpha1 | addgene full sequence | sequence record 429987 | Addgene NGS Result
GACGGATCGGGAGATCTCCCGATCCCCTATGGTGCACTCTCAGTACAATCTGCTCTGATGCCGCATAGTT
AAGCCAGTATCTGCTCCCTGCTTGTGTGTTGGAGGTCGCTGAGTAGTGCGCGAGCAAAATTTAAGCTACA
ACAAGGCAAGGCTTGACCGACAATTGCATGAAGAATCTGCTTAGGGTTAGGCGTTTTGCGCTGCTTCGCG
ATGTACGGGCCAGATATACGCGTTGACATTGATTATTGACTAGTTATTAATAGTAATCAATTACGGGGTC
ATTAGTTCATAGCCCATATATGGAGTTCCGCGTTACATAACTTACGGTAAATGGCCCGCCTGGCTGACCG
CCCAACGACCCCCGCCCATTGACGTCAATAATGACGTATGTTCCCATAGTAACGCCAATAGGGACTTTCC
ATTGACGTCAATGGGTGGAGTATTTACGGTAAACTGCCCACTTGGCAGTACATCAAGTGTATCATATGCC
AAGTACGCCCCCTATTGACGTCAATGACGGTAAATGGCCCGCCTGGCATTATGCCCAGTACATGACCTTA
TGGGACTTTCCTACTTGGCAGTACATCTACGTATTAGTCATCGCTATTACCATGGTGATGCGGTTTTGGC
AGTACATCAATGGGCGTGGATAGCGGTTTGACTCACGGGGATTTCCAAGTCTCCACCCCATTGACGTCAA
TGGGAGTTTGTTTTGGCACCAAAATCAACGGGACTTTCCAAAATGTCGTAACAACTCCGCCCCATTGACG
CAAATGGGCGGTAGGCGTGTACGGTGGGAGGTCTATATAAGCAGAGCTCTCTGGCTAACTAGAGAACCCA
CTGCTTACTGGCTTATCGAAATTAATACGACTCACTATAGGGAGACCCAAGCTTGGTACCGAGCTCGGAT
CCACCATGGACTACAAAGACGATGACGACAAGGCGGCCGCGATGGCTTGGGACATGTGCAGCCAAGACTC
TGTATGGAGTGACATAGAGTGTGCTGCTCTGGTTGGTGAGGACCAGCCTCTTTGCCCAGATCTTCCTGAA
CTTGACCTTTCTGAACTTGATGTGAATGACTTGGATACAGACAGCTTTCTGGGTGGATTGAAGTGGTGTA
GCGACCAATCGGAAATCATATCCAACCAGTACAACAATGAGCCTGCGAACATATTTGAGAAGATAGATGA
AGAGAATGAGGCAAACTTGCTAGCGGTCCTCACAGAGACACTGGACAGTCTCCCCGTGGATGAAGACGGA
TTGCCCTCATTTGATGCACTGACAGATGGAGCCGTGACCACTGACAACGAGGCCAGTCCTTCCTCCATGC
CTGACGGCACCCCTCCCCCTCAGGAGGCAGAAGAGCCGTCTCTACTTAAGAAGCTCTTACTGGCACCAGC
CAACACTCAGCTCAGCTACAATGAATGCAGCGGTCTTAGCACTCAGAACCATGCAGCAAACCACACCCAC
AGGATCAGAACAAACCCTGCCATTGTTAAGACCGAGAATTCATGGAGCAATAAAGCGAAGAGCATTTGTC
AACAGCAAAAGCCACAAAGACGTCCCTGCTCAGAGCTTCTCAAGTATCTGACCACAAACGATGACCCTCC
TCACACCAAACCCACAGAAAACAGGAACAGCAGCAGAGACAAATGTGCTTCCAAAAAGAAGTCCCATACA
CAACCGCAGTCGCAACATGCTCAAGCCAAACCAACAACTTTATCTCTTCCTCTGACCCCAGAGTCACCAA
ATGACCCCAAGGGTTCCCCATTTGAAAACAAGACTATTGAGCGAACCTTAAGTGTGGAACTCTCTGGAAC
TGCAGGCCTAACTCCTCCCACAACTCCTCCTCATAAAGCCAACCAAGATAACCCTTTCAAGGCTTCGCCA
AAGCTGAAGCCCTCTTGCAAGACCGTGGTGCCACCGCCAACCAAGAGGGCCCGGTACAGTGAGTGTTCTG
GTACCAAAGGCAGCCACTCCACCAAGAAAGGGCCCGAGCAATCTGAGTTGTACGCACAACTCAGCAAGTC
CTCAGGGCTCAGCCGAGGACACGAGGAAAGGAAGACTAAACGGCCCAGTCTCCGGCTGTTTGGTGACCAT
GACTACTGTCAGTCACTCAATTCCAAAACGGATATACTCATTAACATATCACAGGAGCTCCAAGACTCTA
GACAACTAGACTTCAAAGATGCCTCCTGTGACTGGCAGGGGCACATCTGTTCTTCCACAGATTCAGGCCA
GTGCTACCTGAGAGAGACTTTGGAGGCCAGCAAGCAGGTCTCTCCTTGCAGCACCAGAAAACAGCTCCAA
GACCAGGAAATCCGAGCGGAGCTGAACAAGCACTTCGGTCATCCCTGTCAAGCTGTGTTTGACGACAAAT
CAGACAAGACCAGTGAACTAAGGGATGGCGACTTCAGTAATGAACAATTCTCCAAACTACCTGTGTTTAT
AAATTCAGGACTAGCCATGGATGGCCTATTTGATGACAGTGAAGATGAAAGTGATAAACTGAGCTACCCT
TGGGATGGCACGCAGCCCTATTCATTGTTCGATGTGTCGCCTTCTTGCTCTTCCTTTAACTCTCCGTGTC
GAGACTCAGTGTCACCACCGAAATCCTTATTTTCTCAAAGACCCCAAAGGATGCGCTCTCGTTCAAGATC
CTTTTCTCGACACAGGTCGTGTTCCCGATCACCATATTCCAGGTCAAGATCAAGGTCCCCAGGCAGTAGA
TCCTCTTCAAGATCCTGTTACTACTATGAATCAAGCCACTACAGACACCGCACACACCGCAATTCTCCCT
TGTATGTGAGATCACGTTCAAGGTCACCCTACAGCCGTAGGCCCAGGTACGACAGCTATGAAGCCTATGA
GCACGAAAGGCTCAAGAGGGATGAATACCGCAAAGAGCACGAGAAGCGGGAGTCTGAAAGGGCCAAACAG
AGAGAGAGGCAGAAGCAGAAAGCAATTGAAGAGCGCCGTGTGATTTACGTTGGTAAAATCAGACCTGACA
CAACGCGGACAGAATTGAGAGACCGCTTTGAAGTTTTTGGTGAAATTGAGGAATGCACCGTAAATCTGCG
GGATGATGGAGACAGCTATGGTTTCATCACCTACCGTTACACCTGTGACGCTTTCGCTGCTCTTGAGAAT
GGATATACTTTACGCAGGTCGAACGAAACTGACTTCGAGCTGTACTTTTGTGGACGGAAGCAATTTTTCA
AGTCTAACTATGCAGACCTAGATACCAACTCAGACGATTTTGACCCTGCTTCCACCAAGAGCAAGTATGA
CTCTCTGGATTTTGATAGTTTACTGAAGGAAGCTCAGAGAAGCTTGCGCAGGCATCATCATCATCATCAT
TAACTCGAGCATGCATCTAGAGGGCCCTATTCTATAGTGTCACCTAAATGCTAGAGCTCGCTGATCAGCC
TCGACTGTGCCTTCTAGTTGCCAGCCATCTGTTGTTTGCCCCTCCCCCGTGCCTTCCTTGACCCTGGAAG
GTGCCACTCCCACTGTCCTTTCCTAATAAAATGAGGAAATTGCATCGCATTGTCTGAGTAGGTGTCATTC
TATTCTGGGGGGTGGGGTGGGGCAGGACAGCAAGGGGGAGGATTGGGAAGACAATAGCAGGCATGCTGGG
GATGCGGTGGGCTCTATGGCTTCTGAGGCGGAAAGAACCAGCTGGGGCTCTAGGGGGTATCCCC
[124 nt withheld, positions 3705-3828]
C
[91 nt withheld, positions 3830-3920]
A
[49 nt withheld, positions 3922-3970]
CCTTTGACGTTGGAGTCCACGTTCTTT
[37 nt withheld, positions 3998-4034]
ACCCTATCTCGGTCTATTCTTTTGATTTATAAGGGATTTTGCCGATTTCGGCCTATTGGTTAAAAAATGA
GCTGATTTAACAAAAATTTAACGCGAATTAATTCTGTGGAATGTGTGTCAGTTAGGGTGTGGAAAGTCCC
CAGGCTCCCCAGCAGGCAGAAGTATGCAAAGCATGCATCTCAATTAGTCAGCAACCAGGTGTGGAAAGTC
CCCAGGCTCCCCAGCAGGCAGAAGTATGCAAAGCATGCATCTCAATTAGTCAGCAACCATAGTCCCGCCC
CTAACTCCGCCCATCCCGCCCCTAACTCCGCCCAGTTCCGCCCATTCTCCGCCCCATGGCTGACTAATTT
TTTTTATTTATGCAGAGGCCGAGGCCGCCTCTGCCTCTGAGCTATTCCAGAAGTAGTGAGGAGGCTTTTT
TGGAGGCCTAGGCTTTTGCAAAAAGCTCCCGGGAGCTTGTATATCCATTTTCGGATCTGATCAAGAGACA
GGATGAGGATCGTTTCGCATGATTGAACAAGATGGATTGCACGCAGGTTCTCCGGCCGCTTGGGTGGAGA
GGCTATTCGGCTATGACTGGGCACAACAGACAATCGGCTGCTCTGATGCCGCCGTGTTCCGGCTGTCAGC
GCAGGGGCGCCCGGTTCTTTTTGTCAAGACCGACCTGTCCGGTGCCCTGAATGAACTGCAGGACGAGGCA
GCGCGGCTATCGTGGCTGGCCACGACGGGCGTTCCTTGCGCAGCTGTGCTCGACGTTGTCACTGAAGCGG
GAAGGGACTGGCTGCTATTGGGCGAAGTGCCGGGGCAGGATCTCCTGTCATCTCACCTTGCTCCTGCCGA
GAAAGTATCCATCATGGCTGATGCAATGCGGCGGCTGCATACGCTTGATCCGGCTACCTGCCCATTCGAC
CACCAAGCGAAACATCGCATCGAGCGAGCACGTACTCGGATGGAAGCCGGTCTTGTCGATCAGGATGATC
TGGACGAAGAGCATCAGGGGCTCGCGCCAGCCGAACTGTTCGCCAGGCTCAAGGCGCGCATGCCCGACGG
CGAGGATCTCGTCGTGACCCATGGCGATGCCTGCTTGCCGAATATCATGGTGGAAAATGGCCGCTTTTCT
GGATTCATCGACTGTGGCCGGCTGGGTGTGGCGGACCGCTATCAGGACATAGCGTTGGCTACCCGTGATA
TTGCTGAAGAGCTTGGCGGCGAATGGGCTGACCGCTTCCTCGTGCTTTACGGTATCGCCGCTCCCGATTC
GCAGCGCATCGCCTTCTATCGCCTTCTTGACGAGTTCTTCTGAGCGGGACTCTGGGGTTCGAAATGACCG
ACCAAGCGACGCCCAACCTGCCATCACGAGATTTCGATTCCACCGCCGCCTTCTATGAAAGGTTGGGCTT
CGGAATCGTTTTCCGGGACGCCGGCTGGATGATCCTCCAGCGCGGGGATCTCATGCTGGAGTTCTTCGCC
CACCCCAACTTGTTTATTGCAGCTTATAATGGTTACAAATAAAGCAATAGCATCACAAATTTCACAAATA
AAGCATTTTTTTCACTGCATTCTAGTTGTGGTTTGTCCAAACTCATCAATGTATCTTATCATGTCTGTAT
ACCGTCGACCTCTAGCTAGAGCTTGGCGTAATCATGGTCATAGCTGTTTCCTGTGTGAAATTGTTATCCG
CTCACAATTCCACACAACATACGAGCCGGAAGCATAAAGTGTAAAGCCTGGGGTGCCTAATGAGTGAGCT
AACTCACATTAATTGCGTTGCGCTCACTGCCCGCTTTCCAGTCGGGAAACCTGTCGTGCCAGCTGCATTA
ATGAATCGGCCAACGCGCGGGGAGAGGCGGTTTGCGTATTGGGCGCTCTTCCGCTTCCTCGCTCACTGAC
TCGCTGCGCTCGGTCGTTCGGCTGCGGCGAGCGGTATCAGCTCACTCAAAGGCGGTAATACGGTTATCCA
CAGAATCAGGGGATAACGCAGGAAAGAACATGTGAGCAAAAGGCCAGCAAAAGGCCAGGAACCGTAAAAA
GGCCGCGTTGCTGGCGTTTTTCCATAGGCTCCGCCCCCCTGACGAGCATCACAAAAATCGACGCTCAAGT
CAGAGGTGGCGAAACCCGACAGGACTATAAAGATACCAGGCGTTTCCCCCTGGAAGCTCCCTCGTGCGCT
CTCCTGTTCCGACCCTGCCGCTTACCGGATACCTGTCCGCCTTTCTCCCTTCGGGAAGCGTGGCGCTTTC
TCATAGCTCACGCTGTAGGTATCTCAGTTCGGTGTAGGTCGTTCGCTCCAAGCTGGGCTGTGTGCACGAA
CCCCCCGTTCAGCCCGACCGCTGCGCCTTATCCGGTAACTATCGTCTTGAGTCCAACCCGGTAAGACACG
ACTTATCGCCACTGGCAGCAGCCACTGGTAACAGGATTAGCAGAGCGAGGTATGTAGGCGGTGCTACAGA
GTTCTTGAAGTGGTGGCCTAACTACGGCTACACTAGAAGAACAGTATTTGGTATCTGCGCTCTGCTGAAG
CCAGTTACCTTCGGAAAAAGAGTTGGTAGCTCTTGATCCGGCAAACAAACCACCGCTGGTAGCGGTGGTT
TTTTTGTTTGCAAGCAGCAGATTACGCGCAGAAAAAAAGGATCTCAAGAAGATCCTTTGATCTTTTCTAC
GGGGTCTGACGCTCAGTGGAACGAAAACTCACGTTAAGGGATTTTGGTCATGAGATTATCAAAAAGGATC
TTCACCTAGATCCTTTTAAATTAAAAATGAAGTTTTAAATCAATCTAAAGTATATATGAGTAAACTTGGT
CTGACAGTTACCAATGCTTAATCAGTGAGGCACCTATCTCAGCGATCTGTCTATTTCGTTCATCCATAGT
TGCCTGACTCCCCGTCGTGTAGATAACTACGATACGGGAGGGCTTACCATCTGGCCCCAGTGCTGCAATG
ATACCGCGAGACCCACGCTCACCGGCTCCAGATTTATCAGCAATAAACCAGCCAGCCGGAAGGGCCGAGC
GCAGAAGTGGTCCTGCAACTTTATCCGCCTCCATCCAGTCTATTAATTGTTGCCGGGAAGCTAGAGTAAG
TAGTTCGCCAGTTAATAGTTTGCGCAACGTTGTTGCCATTGCTACAGGCATCGTGGTGTCACGCTCGTCG
TTTGGTATGGCTTCATTCAGCTCCGGTTCCCAACGATCAAGGCGAGTTACATGATCCCCCATGTTGTGCA
AAAAAGCGGTTAGCTCCTTCGGTCCTCCGATCGTTGTCAGAAGTAAGTTGGCCGCAGTGTTATCACTCAT
GGTTATGGCAGCACTGCATAATTCTCTTACTGTCATGCCATCCGTAAGATGCTTTTCTGTGACTGGTGAG
TACTCAACCAAGTCATTCTGAGAATAGTGTATGCGGCGACCGAGTTGCTCTTGCCCGGCGTCAATACGGG
ATAATACCGCGCCACATAGCAGAACTTTAAAAGTGCTCATCATTGGAAAACGTTCTTCGGGGCGAAAACT
CTCAAGGATCTTACCGCTGTTGAGATCCAGTTCGATGTAACCCACTCGTGCACCCAACTGATCTTCAGCA
TCTTTTACTTTCACCAGCGTTTCTGGGTGAGCAAAAACAGGAAGGCAAAATGCCGCAAAAAAGGGAATAA
GGGCGACACGGAAATGTTGAATACTCATACTCTTCCTTTTTCAATATTATTGAAGCATTTATCAGGGTTA
TTGTCTCATGAGCGGATACATATTTGAATGTATTTAGAAAAATAAACAAATAGGGGTTCCGCGCACATTT
CCCCGAAAAGTGCCACCTGACGTC
Features (pLannotate 1.2.2; 23 found; start..end, strand, type, name):
     28..80      -  misc_feature   bom (fragment): basis of mobility region from pBR322
    235..614     +  enhancer       CMV enhancer: human cytomegalovirus immediate early enhancer
    615..818     +  promoter       CMV promoter: human cytomegalovirus (CMV) immediate early promoter
    814..847     +  LTR            5' LTR (truncated) (fragment): truncated 5' long terminal repeat (LTR) from HIV-1
    863..881     +  promoter       T7 promoter: promoter for bacteriophage T7 RNA polymerase
    918..938     +  CDS            3xFLAG (fragment): three tandem FLAG® epitope tags
    952..3342    +  CDS            Ppargc1a: PRGC1_MOUSE - Also known as Pgc1, Pgc1a, Ppargc1. Experimental evidence at protein level: Swiss-Prot protein existence level 1. Transcriptional coactivator for steroid receptors and nuclear receptors. Greatly increases the transcriptional activity of PPARG and thyroid hormone receptor on the uncoupling protein promoter. Can regulate key mitochondrial genes that contribute to the program of adaptive thermogenesis. Plays an essential role in metabolic reprogramming in response to dietary availability through coordination of the expression of a wide array of genes involved in glucose and fatty ac
   3342..3360    +  CDS            capTEV™ (fragment): composite tag for in vivo biotinylation, TEV protease cleavage, and 6xHis tagging
   3391..3409    -  promoter       SP6 promoter: promoter for bacteriophage SP6 RNA polymerase
   3435..3659    +  polyA_signal   bGH poly(A) signal: bovine growth hormone polyadenylation signal
   3663..3684    +  promoter       SV40 promoter (fragment): SV40 enhancer and early promoter
   3705..4133    +  rep_origin     f1 ori (sequence partly withheld): f1 bacteriophage origin of replication; arrow indicates direction of (+) strand synthesis
   4147..4476    +  promoter       SV40 promoter: SV40 enhancer and early promoter
   4543..5334    +  CDS            neo: KKA2_KLEPN - Also known as kan, nptII. Experimental evidence at protein level: Swiss-Prot protein existence level 1. Resistance to kanamycin, neomycin, paromomycin, ribostamycin, butirosin and gentamicin B. From Klebsiella pneumoniae.
   5358..5516    +  CDS            ble (fragment): BLE_KLEPN - Experimental evidence at protein level: Swiss-Prot protein existence level 1. Binding protein with a strong affinity to the bleomycin family of antibiotics. Binds to CL990; an antimitotic-antibiotic compound. From Klebsiella pneumoniae.
   5511..5632    +  polyA_signal   SV40 poly(A) signal: SV40 polyadenylation signal
   5705..5721    -  protein_bind   lac operator: The lac repressor binds to the lac operator to inhibit transcription in E. coli. This inhibition can be relieved by adding lactose or isopropyl-β-D-thiogalactopyranoside (IPTG). lac repressor encoded by lacI
   5729..5759    -  promoter       lac promoter: promoter for the E. coli lac operon
   5774..5795    -  protein_bind   CAP binding site: CAP binding activates transcription in the presence of cAMP. E. coli catabolite activator protein
   5808..5900    -  CDS            lacI (fragment): lac repressor; lacI; The lac repressor binds to the lac operator to inhibit transcription in E. coli. This inhibition can be relieved by adding lactose or isopropyl-β-D-thiogalactopyranoside (IPTG).
   6083..6671    -  rep_origin     ori: high-copy-number ColE1/pMB1/pBR322/pUC origin of replication
   6842..7702    -  CDS            AmpR: β-lactamase; bla; confers resistance to ampicillin, carbenicillin, and related antibiotics
   7703..7807    -  promoter       AmpR promoter: bla
