[The description below was written by a language model from this plasmid's Addgene catalogue record and pLannotate feature annotations shown in this document.]
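Description:
pcDNA3.1-Flag-PGC-1alpha1 is a 7,838 bp mammalian expression plasmid built on pcDNA3.1, whose multiple cloning site was modified to carry a Flag-tag coding sequence between the BamHI and NotI sites. It is propagated in E. coli through a high-copy ColE1/pUC-type origin with ampicillin selection from the β-lactamase gene. An f1 origin is also present, which would allow single-stranded DNA production. For selection in mammalian cells, an SV40 enhancer/early promoter drives the neomycin phosphotransferase gene, terminated by the SV40 polyadenylation signal, as is standard for G418 selection of stable transfectants.

The payload is the mouse Ppargc1a cDNA encoding PGC-1alpha isoform 1, roughly 2.4 kb. PGC-1alpha is a transcriptional coactivator for nuclear receptors that regulates mitochondrial genes and adaptive metabolic programmes. Expression is driven by the human CMV immediate-early enhancer and promoter and terminated by the bovine growth hormone polyadenylation signal. The protein carries an N-terminal Flag epitope supplied by the backbone and a C-terminal 6xHis tag on the insert. The annotation software labels these short matches as fragments of 3xFLAG and of the capTEV composite tag, which fits the single tags given in the catalogue entry. T7 and SP6 phage promoters flank the cassette. Sequencing by the repository found a Q339K substitution relative to the reference mouse transcript, which the depositor notes has not been reported to affect function.

The construct suits transient or stable overexpression of tagged PGC-1alpha1 in mammalian cells, with the tags available for detection or purification. The associated publication concerns a PGC-1alpha isoform induced by resistance training that regulates skeletal muscle hypertrophy.
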