Addgene plasmid #45501: pcDNA3.1-Flag-PGC-1alpha1
Depositing lab: Jorge Ruas & Bruce Spiegelman. Depositing organization: Dana-Farber Cancer Institute. Publication: A PGC-1alpha isoform induced by resistance training regulates skeletal muscle hypertrophy. Ruas JL, White JP, Rao RR, Kleiner S, Brannan KT, Harrison BC, Greene NP, Wu J, Estall JL, Irving BA, Lanza IR, Rasbach KA, Okutsu M, Nair KS, Yan Z, Leinwand LA, Spiegelman BM. Cell. 2012 Dec 7;151(6):1319-31. doi: 10.1016/j.cell.2012.10.050. PubMed 23217713.
Backbone
  Vector backbone: pcDNA3.1
  Backbone size w/o insert (bp): 5424
  Total vector size (bp): 7838
  Modifications to backbone: Modified MCS to include a Flag-tag cDNA sequence between BamHI and NotI sites.
  Vector type: Mammalian Expression
Growth in bacteria
  Bacterial resistance: Ampicillin, 100 μg/mL
  Growth temperature: 37°C
  Growth strain: DH5alpha
  Copy number: Unknown
Gene/Insert
  Gene/Insert name: PGC-1alpha Isoform1 (alt names: PGC-1alpha1; PGC-1a1)
  Species: M. musculus (mouse)
  Insert size (bp): 2394
  Mutation: Q339K relative to NM_008904
  GenBank ID: NM_008904
  Entrez Gene: Ppargc1a (a.k.a. A830037N07Rik, Gm11133, PGC-1, PPARGC-1-alpha, Pgc-1alpha, Pgc1, Pgco1, Ppargc1)
  Tag / fusion protein: Flag (N terminal on backbone); 6xHis (C terminal on insert)
Terms and licenses: Academic/Nonprofit Terms; Industry Terms: Not Available to Industry
Depositor comments: Note that Addgene NGS results identified a Q339K mutation relative to the canonical GenBank sequence. This mutation has not been reported to affect function.
How to cite: pcDNA3.1-Flag-PGC-1alpha1 was a gift from Jorge Ruas & Bruce Spiegelman (Addgene plasmid # 45501 ; http://n2t.net/addgene:45501 ; RRID:Addgene_45501)
