>Addgene plasmid #45501 | pcDNA3.1-Flag-PGC-1alpha1 | addgene partial sequence | sequence record 68253 | CMV-F 5'-CGCAAATGGGCGGTAGGCGTG-3'
GAGCTCTCTGGCTAACTAGAGAACCCACTGCTTACTGGCTTATCGAAATTAATACGACTCACTATAGGGA
GACCCAAGCTTGGTACCGAGCTCGGATCCACCATGGACTACAAAGACGATGACGACAAGGCGGCCGCGAT
GGCTTGGGACATGTGCAGCCAAGACTCTGTATGGAGTGACATAGAGTGTGCTGCTCTGGTTGGTGAGGAC
CAGCCTCTTTGCCCAGATCTTCCTGAACTTGACCTTTCTGAACTTGATGTGAATGACTTGGATACAGACA
GCTTTCTGGGTGGATTGAAGTGGTGTAGCGACCAATCGGAAATCATATCCAACCAGTACAACAATGAGCC
TGCGAACATATTTGAGAAGATAGATGAAGAGAATGAGGCAAACTTGCTAGCGGTCCTCACAGAGACACTG
GACAGTCTCCCCGTGGATGAAGACGGATTGCCCTCATTTGATGCACTGACAGATGGAGCCGTGACCACTG
ACAACGAGGCCAGTCCTTCCTCCATGCCTGACGGCACCCCTCCCCCTCAGGAGGCAGAAGAGCCGTCTCT
ACTTAAGAAGCTCTTACTGGCACCAGCCAACACTCAGCTCAGCTACAATGAATGCAGCGGTCTTAGCACT
CAGAACCATGCAGCAAACCACACCCACAGGATCAGAACAAACCCTGCCATTGTTAAGACCGAGAATTCAT
GGAGCAATAAAGCGAAGAGCATTTGTCAACAGCAAAAGCCACAAAGACGTCCCTGCTCAGAGCTTCTCAA
GTATCTGACCACAAACGATGACCCTCCTCACACCAAACCCACAGAAAACAGGAACAGCAGCAGAGACAAA
TGTGCTTCCAAAAAGAAGTCCCATACACAACCGCAGTCGCAACATGCTCAAGCCAAACCAACA
