>Addgene plasmid #45501 | pcDNA3.1-Flag-PGC-1alpha1 | addgene partial sequence | sequence record 68254 | BGH-rev 5'-TAGAAGGCACAGTCGAGG-3'
TATAGAATAGGGCCCTCTAGATGCATGCTCGAGTTAATGATGATGATGATGATGCCTGCGCAAGCTTCTC
TGAGCTTCCTTCAGTAAACTATCAAAATCCAGAGAGTCATACTTGCTCTTGGTGGAAGCAGGGTCAAAAT
CGTCTGAGTTGGTATCTAGGTCTGCATAGTTAGACTTGAAAAATTGCTTCCGTCCACAAAAGTACAGCTC
GAAGTCAGTTTCGTTCGACCTGCGTAAAGTATATCCATTCTCAAGAGCAGCGAAAGCGTCACAGGTGTAA
CGGTAGGTGATGAAACCATAGCTGTCTCCATCATCCCGCAGATTTACGGTGCATTCCTCAATTTCACCAA
AAACTTCAAAGCGGTCTCTCAATTCTGTCCGCGTTGTGTCAGGTCTGATTTTACCAACGTAAATCACACG
GCGCTCTTCAATTGCTTTCTGCTTCTGCCTCTCTCTCTGTTTGGCCCTTTCAGACTCCCGCTTCTCGTGC
TCTTTGCGGTATTCATCCCTCTTGAGCCTTTCGTGCTCATAGGCTTCATAGCTGTCGTACCTGGGCCTAC
GGCTGTAGGGTGACCTTGAACGTGATCTCACATACAAGGGAGAATTGCGGTGTGTGCGGTGTCTGTAGTG
GCTTGATTCATAGTAGTAACAGGATCTTGAAGAGGATCTACTGCCTGGGGACCTTGATCTTGACCTGGAA
TATGGTGATCGGGAACACGACCTGTGTCGAGAAAAGGATCTTGAACGAGAGCGCATCCTTTGGGGTCTTT
GAGAAAATAAGGATTTCGGTGGTGACACTGAGTCTCGACACGGAGAGTTAAAGGAAGAGCAAGAAGGCGA
CACA
